>Addgene plasmid #76174 | LMTK2 gRNA (BRDN0001145764) | addgene full sequence | sequence record 185330 | Addgene Assembled Sequence
CCCGGGTGCAAAGATGGATAAAGTTTTAAACAGAGAGGAATCTTTGCAGCTAATGGACCTTCTAGGTCTT
GAAAGGAGTGGGAATTGGCTCCGGTGCCCGTCAGTGGGCAGAGCGCACATCGCCCACAGTCCCCGAGAAG
TTGGGGGGAGGGGTCGGCAATTGATCCGGTGCCTAGAGAAGGTGGCGCGGGGTAAACTGGGAAAGTGATG
TCGTGTACTGGCTCCGCCTTTTTCCCGAGGGTGGGGGAGAACCGTATATAAGTGCAGTAGTCGCCGTGAA
CGTTCTTTTTCGCAACGGGTTTGCCGCCAGAACACAGGTAAGTGCCGTGTGTGGTTCCCGCGGGCCTGGC
CTCTTTACGGGTTATGGCCCTTGCGTGCCTTGAATTACTTCCACCTGGCTGCAGTACGTGATTCTTGATC
CCGAGCTTCGGGTTGGAAGTGGGTGGGAGAGTTCGAGGCCTTGCGCTTAAGGAGCCCCTTCGCCTCGTGC
TTGAGTTGAGGCCTGGCCTGGGCGCTGGGGCCGCCGCGTGCGAATCTGGTGGCACCTTCGCGCCTGTCTC
GCTGCTTTCGATAAGTCTCTAGCCATTTAAAATTTTTGATGACCTGCTGCGACGCTTTTTTTCTGGCAAG
ATAGTCTTGTAAATGCGGGCCAAGATCTGCACACTGGTATTTCGGTTTTTGGGGCCGCGGGCGGCGACGG
GGCCCGTGCGTCCCAGCGCACATGTTCGGCGAGGCGGGGCCTGCGAGCGCGGCCACCGAGAATCGGACGG
GGGTAGTCTCAAGCTGGCCGGCCTGCTCTGGTGCCTGGCCTCGCGCCGCCGTGTATCGCCCCGCCCTGGG
CGGCAAGGCTGGCCCGGTCGGCACCAGTTGCGTGAGCGGAAAGATGGCCGCTTCCCGGCCCTGCTGCAGG
GAGCTCAAAATGGAGGACGCGGCGCTCGGGAGAGCGGGCGGGTGAGTCACCCACACAAAGGAAAAGGGCC
TTTCCGTCCTCAGCCGTCGCTTCATGTGACTCCACGGAGTACCGGGCGCCGTCCAGGCACCTCGATTAGT
TCTCGAGCTTTTGGAGTACGTCGTCTTTAGGTTGGGGGGAGGGGTTTTATGCGATGGAGTTTCCCCACAC
TGAGTGGGTGGAGACTGAAGTTAGGCCAGCTTGGCACTTGATGTAATTCTCCTTGGAATTTGCCCTTTTT
GAGTTTGGATCTTGGTTCATTCTCAAGCCTCAGACAGTGGTTCAAAGTTTTTTTCTTCCATTTCAGGTGT
CGTGACGTACGGCCACCATGACCGAGTACAAGCCCACGGTGCGCCTCGCCACCCGCGACGACGTCCCCAG
GGCCGTACGCACCCTCGCCGCCGCGTTCGCCGACTACCCCGCCACGCGCCACACCGTCGATCCGGACCGC
CACATCGAGCGGGTCACCGAGCTGCAAGAACTCTTCCTCACGCGCGTCGGGCTCGACATCGGCAAGGTGT
GGGTCGCGGACGACGGCGCCGCCGTGGCGGTCTGGACCACGCCGGAGAGCGTCGAAGCGGGGGCGGTGTT
CGCCGAGATCGGCCCGCGCATGGCCGAGTTGAGCGGTTCCCGGCTGGCCGCGCAGCAACAGATGGAAGGC
CTCCTGGCGCCGCACCGGCCCAAGGAGCCCGCGTGGTTCCTGGCCACCGTCGGAGTCTCGCCCGACCACC
AGGGCAAGGGTCTGGGCAGCGCCGTCGTGCTCCCCGGAGTGGAGGCGGCCGAGCGCGCCGGGGTGCCCGC
CTTCCTGGAGACCTCCGCGCCCCGCAACCTCCCCTTCTACGAGCGGCTCGGCTTCACCGTCACCGCCGAC
GTCGAGGTGCCCGAAGGACCGCGCACCTGGTGCATGACCCGCAAGCCCGGTGCCTGAACGCGTTAAGTCG
ACAATCAACCTCTGGATTACAAAATTTGTGAAAGATTGACTGGTATTCTTAACTATGTTGCTCCTTTTAC
GCTATGTGGATACGCTGCTTTAATGCCTTTGTATCATGCTATTGCTTCCCGTATGGCTTTCATTTTCTCC
TCCTTGTATAAATCCTGGTTGCTGTCTCTTTATGAGGAGTTGTGGCCCGTTGTCAGGCAACGTGGCGTGG
TGTGCACTGTGTTTGCTGACGCAACCCCCACTGGTTGGGGCATTGCCACCACCTGTCAGCTCCTTTCCGG
GACTTTCGCTTTCCCCCTCCCTATTGCCACGGCGGAACTCATCGCCGCCTGCCTTGCCCGCTGCTGGACA
GGGGCTCGGCTGTTGGGCACTGACAATTCCGTGGTGTTGTCGGGGAAATCATCGTCCTTTCCTTGGCTGC
TCGCCTGTGTTGCCACCTGGATTCTGCGCGGGACGTCCTTCTGCTACGTCCCTTCGGCCCTCAATCCAGC
GGACCTTCCTTCCCGCGGCCTGCTGCCGGCTCTGCGGCCTCTTCCGCGTCTTCGCCTTCGCCCTCAGACG
AGTCGGATCTCCCTTTGGGCCGCCTCCCCGCGTCGACTTTAAGACCAATGACTTACAAGGCAGCTGTAGA
TCTTAGCCACTTTTTAAAAGAAAAGGGGGGACTGGAAGGGCTAATTCACTCCCAACGAAGACAAGATCTG
CTTTTTGCTTGTACTGGGTCTCTCTGGTTAGACCAGATCTGAGCCTGGGAGCTCTCTGGCTAACTAGGGA
ACCCACTGCTTAAGCCTCAATAAAGCTTGCCTTGAGTGCTTCAAGTAGTGTGTGCCCGTCTGTTGTGTGA
CTCTGGTAACTAGAGATCCCTCAGACCCTTTTAGTCAGTGTGGAAAATCTCTAGCAGTACGTATAGTAGT
TCATGTCATCTTATTATTCAGTATTTATAACTTGCAAAGAAATGAATATCAGAGAGTGAGAGGAACTTGT
TTATTGCAGCTTATAATGGTTACAAATAAAGCAATAGCATCACAAATTTCACAAATAAAGCATTTTTTTC
ACTGCATTCTAGTTGTGGTTTGTCCAAACTCATCAATGTATCTTATCATGTCTGGCTCTAGCTATCCCGC
CCCTAACTCCGCCCATCCCGCCCCTAACTCCGCCCAGTTCCGCCCATTCTCCGCCCCATGGCTGACTAAT
TTTTTTTATTTATGCAGAGGCCGAGGCCGCCTCGGCCTCTGAGCTATTCCAGAAGTAGTGAGGAGGCTTT
TTTGGAGGCCTAGGGACGTACCCAATTCGCCCTATAGTGAGTCGTATTACGCGCGCTCACTGGCCGTCGT
TTTACAACGTCGTGACTGGGAAAACCCTGGCGTTACCCAACTTAATCGCCTTGCAGCACATCCCCCTTTC
GCCAGCTGGCGTAATAGCGAAGAGGCCCGCACCGATCGCCCTTCCCAACAGTTGCGCAGCCTGAATGGCG
AATGGG
[124 nt withheld, positions 3367-3490]
C
[91 nt withheld, positions 3492-3582]
A
[49 nt withheld, positions 3584-3632]
CCTTTGACGTTGGAGTCCACGTTCTTT
[37 nt withheld, positions 3660-3696]
ACCCTATCTCGGTCTATTCTTTTGATTTATAAGGGATTTTGCCGATTTCGGCCTATTGGTTAAAAAATGA
GCTGATTTAACAAAAATTTAACGCGAATTTTAACAAAATATTAACGCTTACAATTTAGGTGGCACTTTTC
GGGGAAATGTGCGCGGAACCCCTATTTGTTTATTTTTCTAAATACATTCAAATATGTATCCGCTCATGAG
ACAATAACCCTGATAAATGCTTCAATAATATTGAAAAAGGAAGAGTATGAGTATTCAACATTTCCGTGTC
GCCCTTATTCCCTTTTTTGCGGCATTTTGCCTTCCTGTTTTTGCTCACCCAGAAACGCTGGTGAAAGTAA
AAGATGCTGAAGATCAGTTGGGTGCACGAGTGGGTTACATCGAACTGGATCTCAACAGCGGTAAGATCCT
TGAGAGTTTTCGCCCCGAAGAACGTTTTCCAATGATGAGCACTTTTAAAGTTCTGCTATGTGGCGCGGTA
TTATCCCGTATTGACGCCGGGCAAGAGCAACTCGGTCGCCGCATACACTATTCTCAGAATGACTTGGTTG
AGTACTCACCAGTCACAGAAAAGCATCTTACGGATGGCATGACAGTAAGAGAATTATGCAGTGCTGCCAT
AACCATGAGTGATAACACTGCGGCCAACTTACTTCTGACAACGATCGGAGGACCGAAGGAGCTAACCGCT
TTTTTGCACAACATGGGGGATCATGTAACTCGCCTTGATCGTTGGGAACCGGAGCTGAATGAAGCCATAC
CAAACGACGAGCGTGACACCACGATGCCTGTAGCAATGGCAACAACGTTGCGCAAACTATTAACTGGCGA
ACTACTTACTCTAGCTTCCCGGCAACAATTAATAGACTGGATGGAGGCGGATAAAGTTGCAGGACCACTT
CTGCGCTCGGCCCTTCCGGCTGGCTGGTTTATTGCTGATAAATCTGGAGCCGGTGAGCGTGGGTCTCGCG
GTATCATTGCAGCACTGGGGCCAGATGGTAAGCCCTCCCGTATCGTAGTTATCTACACGACGGGGAGTCA
GGCAACTATGGATGAACGAAATAGACAGATCGCTGAGATAGGTGCCTCACTGATTAAGCATTGGTAACTG
TCAGACCAAGTTTACTCATATATACTTTAGATTGATTTAAAACTTCATTTTTAATTTAAAAGGATCTAGG
TGAAGATCCTTTTTGATAATCTCATGACCAAAATCCCTTAACGTGAGTTTTCGTTCCACTGAGCGTCAGA
CCCCGTAGAAAAGATCAAAGGATCTTCTTGAGATCCTTTTTTTCTGCGCGTAATCTGCTGCTTGCAAACA
AAAAAACCACCGCTACCAGCGGTGGTTTGTTTGCCGGATCAAGAGCTACCAACTCTTTTTCCGAAGGTAA
CTGGCTTCAGCAGAGCGCAGATACCAAATACTGTTCTTCTAGTGTAGCCGTAGTTAGGCCACCACTTCAA
GAACTCTGTAGCACCGCCTACATACCTCGCTCTGCTAATCCTGTTACCAGTGGCTGCTGCCAGTGGCGAT
AAGTCGTGTCTTACCGGGTTGGACTCAAGACGATAGTTACCGGATAAGGCGCAGCGGTCGGGCTGAACGG
GGGGTTCGTGCACACAGCCCAGCTTGGAGCGAACGACCTACACCGAACTGAGATACCTACAGCGTGAGCT
ATGAGAAAGCGCCACGCTTCCCGAAGGGAGAAAGGCGGACAGGTATCCGGTAAGCGGCAGGGTCGGAACA
GGAGAGCGCACGAGGGAGCTTCCAGGGGGAAACGCCTGGTATCTTTATAGTCCTGTCGGGTTTCGCCACC
TCTGACTTGAGCGTCGATTTTTGTGATGCTCGTCAGGGGGGCGGAGCCTATGGAAAAACGCCAGCAACGC
GGCCTTTTTACGGTTCCTGGCCTTTTGCTGGCCTTTTGCTCACATGTTCTTTCCTGCGTTATCCCCTGAT
TCTGTGGATAACCGTATTACCGCCTTTGAGTGAGCTGATACCGCTCGCCGCAGCCGAACGACCGAGCGCA
GCGAGTCAGTGAGCGAGGAAGCGGAAGAGCGCCCAATACGCAAACCGCCTCTCCCCGCGCGTTGGCCGAT
TCATTAATGCAGCTGGCACGACAGGTTTCCCGACTGGAAAGCGGGCAGTGAGCGCAACGCAATTAATGTG
AGTTAGCTCACTCATTAGGCACCCCAGGCTTTACACTTTATGCTTCCGGCTCGTATGTTGTGTGGAATTG
TGAGCGGATAACAATTTCACACAGGAAACAGCTATGACCATGATTACGCCAAGCGCGCAATTAACCCTCA
CTAAAGGGAACAAAAGCTGGAGCTGCAAGCTTAATGTAGTCTTATGCAATACTCTTGTAGTCTTGCAACA
TGGTAACGATGAGTTAGCAACATGCCTTACAAGGAGAGAAAAAGCACCGTGCATGCCGATTGGTGGAAGT
AAGGTGGTACGATCGTGCCTTATTAGGAAGGCAACAGACGGGTCTGACATGGATTGGACGAACCACTGAA
TTGCCGCATTGCAGAGATATTGTATTTAAGTGCCTAGCTCGATACATAAACGGGTCTCTCTGGTTAGACC
AGATCTGAGCCTGGGAGCTCTCTGGCTAACTAGGGAACCCACTGCTTAAGCCTCAATAAAGCTTGCCTTG
AGTGCTTCAAGTAGTGTGTGCCCGTCTGTTGTGTGACTCTGGTAACTAGAGATCCCTCAGACCCTTTTAG
TCAGTGTGGAAAATCTCTAGCAGTGGCGCCCGAACAGGGACTTGAAAGCGAAAGGGAAACCAGAGGAGCT
CTCTCGACGCAGGACTCGGCTTGCTGAAGCGCGCACGGCAAGAGGCGAGGGGCGGCGACTGGTGAGTACG
CCAAAAATTTTGACTAGCGGAGGCTAGAAGGAGAGAGATGGGTGCGAGAGCGTCAGTATTAAGCGGGGGA
GAATTAGATCGCGATGGGAAAAAATTCGGTTAAGGCCAGGGGGAAAGAAAAAATATAAATTAAAACATAT
AGTATGGGCAAGCAGGGAGCTAGAACGATTCGCAGTTAATCCTGGCCTGTTAGAAACATCAGAAGGCTGT
AGACAAATACTGGGACAGCTACAACCATCCCTTCAGACAGGATCAGAAGAACTTAGATCATTATATAATA
CAGTAGCAACCCTCTATTGTGTGCATCAAAGGATAGAGATAAAAGACACCAAGGAAGCTTTAGACAAGAT
AGAGGAAGAGCAAAACAAAAGTAAGACCACCGCACAGCAAGCGGCCGCTGATCTTCAGACCTGGAGGAGG
AGATATGAGGGACAATTGGAGAAGTGAATTATATAAATATAAAGTAGTAAAAATTGAACCATTAGGAGTA
GCACCCACCAAGGCAAAGAGAAGAGTGGTGCAGAGAGAAAAAAGAGCAGTGGGAATAGGAGCTTTGTTCC
TTGGGTTCTTGGGAGCAGCAGGAAGCACTATGGGCGCAGCGTCAATGACGCTGACGGTACAGGCCAGACA
ATTATTGTCTGGTATAGTGCAGCAGCAGAACAATTTGCTGAGGGCTATTGAGGCGCAACAGCATCTGTTG
CAACTCACAGTCTGGGGCATCAAGCAGCTCCAGGCAAGAATCCTGGCTGTGGAAAGATACCTAAAGGATC
AACAGCTCCTGGGGATTTGGGGTTGCTCTGGAAAACTCATTTGCACCACTGCTGTGCCTTGGAATGCTAG
TTGGAGTAATAAATCTCTGGAACAGATTTGGAATCACACGACCTGGATGGAGTGGGACAGAGAAATTAAC
AATTACACAAGCTTAATACACTCCTTAATTGAAGAATCGCAAAACCAGCAAGAAAAGAATGAACAAGAAT
TATTGGAATTAGATAAATGGGCAAGTTTGTGGAATTGGTTTAACATAACAAATTGGCTGTGGTATATAAA
ATTATTCATAATGATAGTAGGAGGCTTGGTAGGTTTAAGAATAGTTTTTGCTGTACTTTCTATAGTGAAT
AGAGTTAGGCAGGGATATTCACCATTATCGTTTCAGACCCACCTCCCAACCCCGAGGGGACCCAGAGAGG
GCCTATTTCCCATGATTCCTTCATATTTGCATATACGATACAAGGCTGTTAGAGAGATAATTAGAATTAA
TTTGACTGTAAACACAAAGATATTAGTACAAAATACGTGACGTAGAAAGTAATAATTTCTTGGGTAGTTT
GCAGTTTTAAAATTATGTTTTAAAATGGACTATCATATGCTTACCGTAACTTGAAAGTATTTCGATTTCT
TGGCTTTATATATCTTGTGGAAAGGACGAAACACCGCCGACATGGATAATCCAGAAGTTTTAGAGCTAGA
AATAGCAAGTTAAAATAAGGCTAGTCCGTTATCAACTTGAAAAAGTGGCACCGAGTCGGTGCTTTTTTAA
GCTTGGCGTAACTAGATCTTGAGACAAATGGCAGTATTCATCCACAATTTTAAAAGAAAAGGGGGGATTG
GGGGGTACAGTGCAGGGGAAAGAATAGTAGACATAATAGCAACAGACATACAAACTAAAGAATTACAAAA
ACAAATTACAAAAATTCAAAATTTTCGGGTTTATTACAGGGACAGCAGAGATCCACTTTGGCGCCGGCTC
GAGGGGG
Features (pLannotate 1.2.2; 29 found; start..end, strand, type, name):
     14..80      +  CDS            small t antigen (fragment): SV40 (simian virus 40) small t antigen
    106..317     +  promoter       EF-1α core promoter: core promoter for human elongation factor EF-1α
    318..1256    +  intron         EF-1α intron A: intron upstream of the start codon of human EF-1α
   1278..1877    +  CDS            PuroR (fragment): puromycin N-acetyltransferase; pac from Streptomyces; confers resistance to puromycin
   1893..2481    +  misc_feature   WPRE: woodchuck hepatitis virus posttranscriptional regulatory element
   2532..2551    +  misc_feature   cPPT/CTS (fragment): central polypurine tract and central termination sequence of HIV-1
   2553..2786    +  LTR            3' LTR (ΔU3): self-inactivating 3' long terminal repeat (LTR) from HIV-1
   2864..2985    +  polyA_signal   SV40 poly(A) signal: SV40 polyadenylation signal
   3025..3160    +  rep_origin     SV40 ori: SV40 origin of replication
   3181..3199    -  promoter       T7 promoter: promoter for bacteriophage T7 RNA polymerase
   3207..3362    +  CDS            lacZα (fragment): LacZα fragment of β-galactosidase; lacZ fragment
   3367..3795    +  rep_origin     f1 ori (sequence partly withheld): f1 bacteriophage origin of replication; arrow indicates direction of (+) strand synthesis
   3848..3952    +  promoter       AmpR promoter: bla
   3953..4813    +  CDS            AmpR: β-lactamase; bla; confers resistance to ampicillin, carbenicillin, and related antibiotics
   4984..5572    +  rep_origin     ori: high-copy-number ColE1/pMB1/pBR322/pUC origin of replication
   5755..5847    +  CDS            lacI (fragment): lac repressor; lacI; The lac repressor binds to the lac operator to inhibit transcription in E. coli. This inhibition can be relieved by adding lactose or isopropyl-β-D-thiogalactopyranoside (IPTG).
   5860..5881    +  protein_bind   CAP binding site: CAP binding activates transcription in the presence of cAMP. E. coli catabolite activator protein
   5896..5926    +  promoter       lac promoter: promoter for the E. coli lac operon
   5934..5950    +  protein_bind   lac operator: The lac repressor binds to the lac operator to inhibit transcription in E. coli. This inhibition can be relieved by adding lactose or isopropyl-β-D-thiogalactopyranoside (IPTG). lac repressor encoded by lacI
   5995..6013    +  promoter       T3 promoter: promoter for bacteriophage T3 RNA polymerase
   6041..6267    +  promoter       RSV promoter: Rous sarcoma virus enhancer/promoter
   6268..6448    +  LTR            5' LTR (truncated): truncated 5' long terminal repeat (LTR) from HIV-1
   6495..6620    +  misc_feature   HIV-1 Ψ: packaging signal of human immunodeficiency virus type 1
   6604..6967    +  CDS            HIV-1 gag (fragment): gag protein from human immunodeficiency virus 1; gag
   7113..7346    +  misc_feature   RRE: The Rev response element (RRE) of HIV-1 allows for Rev-dependent mRNA export from the nucleus to the cytoplasm.
   7723..7749    +  CDS            Rev (fragment): human immunodeficiency virus 1 (HIV-1) Rev protein; rev; enhances nuclear export of unspliced and incompletely spliced viral mRNAs
   7753..7993    +  promoter       U6 promoter: RNA polymerase III promoter for human U6 snRNA
   8023..8098    +  misc_RNA       gRNA scaffold: guide RNA scaffold for the Streptococcus pyogenes CRISPR/Cas9 system
   8154..8271    +  misc_feature   cPPT/CTS: central polypurine tract and central termination sequence of HIV-1
