[The description below was written by a language model from this plasmid's Addgene catalogue record and pLannotate feature annotations shown in this document.]
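Description:
LMTK2 gRNA (BRDN0001145764) is a third-generation lentiviral guide RNA plasmid built on the lentiGuide-Puro backbone and designed to direct Streptococcus pyogenes Cas9 to the human LMTK2 gene (lemur tyrosine kinase 2), with the guide designed against the NM_014916.3 reference transcript. In bacteria it is maintained at high copy through a ColE1/pUC-type origin and selected with ampicillin via the β-lactamase gene. An f1 origin, an SV40 origin and residual lac, T3 and T7 elements are also annotated in the roughly 8.3 kb backbone.

The transfer cassette is framed by a chimeric 5' end, in which an RSV promoter drives a truncated HIV-1 5' LTR so that genomic RNA production does not depend on Tat, and by a self-inactivating ΔU3 3' LTR followed by an SV40 polyadenylation signal. Between them lie the HIV-1 Ψ packaging signal with a partial gag sequence, the Rev response element for Rev-dependent nuclear export, and a cPPT/CTS that aids nuclear import of the reverse-transcribed genome. The payload consists of two units. A human U6 RNA polymerase III promoter expresses the LMTK2-specific spacer fused to the SpCas9 gRNA scaffold. An EF-1α promoter with its intron A drives puromycin N-acetyltransferase for selection of transduced mammalian cells, with a WPRE downstream to enhance transcript expression.

The plasmid carries no Cas9, so it is meant to be used together with a separate Cas9 vector such as lentiCas9-Blast or in cells that already express Cas9. It belongs to a human kinome gRNA collection created with optimized sgRNA design rules, and it is suited to knockout of LMTK2 after packaging into lentivirus and transduction.
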