Addgene plasmid #76174: LMTK2 gRNA (BRDN0001145764)
Purpose: 3rd generation lentiviral gRNA plasmid targeting human LMTK2
Depositing lab: John Doench & David Root. Depositing organization: Broad Institute. Publication: Optimized sgRNA design to maximize activity and minimize off-target effects of CRISPR-Cas9. Doench JG, Fusi N, Sullender M, Hegde M, Vaimberg EW, Donovan KF, Smith I, Tothova Z, Wilen C, Orchard R, Virgin HW, Listgarten J, Root DE. Nat Biotechnol. 2016 Jan 18. doi: 10.1038/nbt.3437. PubMed 26780180.
Backbone
  Vector backbone: lentiGuide-Puro
  Backbone manufacturer: Zhang Lab (Addgene plasmid # 52963)
  Vector type: Mammalian Expression, Lentiviral, CRISPR
  Selectable markers: Puromycin
Growth in bacteria
  Bacterial resistance: Ampicillin, 100 μg/mL
  Growth temperature: 37°C
  Growth strain: DH5alpha
  Copy number: High Copy
Gene/Insert
  Gene/Insert name: LMTK2 (alt names: LMTK2; NM_014916.3)
  gRNA/shRNA sequence: CCGACATGGATAATCCAGAA
  Species: H. sapiens (human)
  Entrez Gene: LMTK2 (a.k.a. AATYK2, BREK, KPI-2, KPI2, LMR2, PPP1R100, cprk, hBREK)
  Promoter: hU6
  Cloning method: Unknown
  Sequencing primers: 5′ U6-F; 3′ pS2-R
Terms and licenses: Academic/Nonprofit Terms; Industry Terms: Not Available to Industry
Depositor comments: The gRNA was designed to target the following Genbank reference sequence(s): NM_014916.3. Note that this plasmid does NOT contain Cas9. It should be used in conjunction with lentiCas9-Blast (Addgene #52962) or otherwise with cell lines already expressing Cas9. Browse the full kinome gRNA library at http://www.addgene.org/pooled-library/broadgpp-human-kinome/ or visit http://www.broadinstitute.org/rnai/public/ for detailed protocols and information.
How to cite: LMTK2 gRNA (BRDN0001145764) was a gift from John Doench & David Root (Addgene plasmid # 76174 ; http://n2t.net/addgene:76174 ; RRID:Addgene_76174)
