>Addgene plasmid #76174 | LMTK2 gRNA (BRDN0001145764) | depositor partial sequence | sequence record 143634 | Target Sequence
CCGACATGGATAATCCAGAA
