>Addgene plasmid #76174 | LMTK2 gRNA (BRDN0001145764) | addgene partial sequence | sequence record 185329 | hU6-F
AGAAAGTAATAATTTCTTGGGTAGTTTGCAGTTTTAAAATTATGTTTTAAAATGGACTATCATATGCTTA
CCGTAACTTGAAAGTATTTCGATTTCTTGGCTTTATATATCTTGTGGAAAGGACGAAACACCGCCGACAT
GGATAATCCAGAAGTTTTAGAGCTAGAAATAGCAAGTTAAAATAAGGCTAGTCCGTTATCAACTTGAAAA
AGTGGCACCGAGTCGGTGCTTTTTTAAGCTTGGCGTAACTAGATCTTGAGACAAATGGCAGTATTCATCC
ACAATTTTAAAAGAAAAGGGGGGATTGGGGGGTACAGTGCAGGGGAAAGAATAGTAGACATAATAGCAAC
AGACATACAAACTAAAGAATTACAAAAACAAATTACAAAAATTCAAAATTTTCGGGTTTATTACAGGGAC
AGCAGAGATCCACTTTGGCGCCGGCTCGAGGGGGCCCGGGTGCAAAGATGGATAAAGTTTTAAACAGAGA
GGAATCTTTGCAGCTAATGGACCTTCTAGGTCTTGAAAGGAGTGGGAATTGGCTCCGGTGCCCGTCAGTG
GGCAGAGCGC
